>Addgene plasmid #39618 | KHBD00517 | depositor partial sequence | sequence record 50058 | KHBD00517 sequence 1146 bps
ATGGCCACCTTATCGACACACCCCAATTACGGTTTCCATTTGGGTCAGGCCCAAGGCTTGGAGGACTACG
CACCGCAAAGTCAGCTCCAGCTGAGTCCCGGCATGGACATGGATATCAAGCGTGTGCTGCACTACTCCCA
AAGCCTGGCAGCCATGGGCGGATCGCCCAATGGACCCGCCGGCCAGGGTGTGAACGGATCCTCGGGCATG
GGTCACCACATGTCCAGTCACATGACCCCGCACCACATGCACCAGGCGGTCTCCGCCCAACAGACCTTGT
CGCCCAACAGTTCCATCGGATCCGCCGGCAGTCTGGGTAGCCAGAGCAGCCTGGGCAGCAATGGCAGTGG
TCTCAACTCCAGTTCGGGTCACCAGTCCGCCGGCATGCACAGTTTGGCCACATCGCCGGGACAAGAGGGT
CACATCAAGCGTCCAATGAACGCGTTCATGGTCTGGTCCCGCCTGCAGCGTCGTCAGATCGCCAAGGATA
ACCCCAAGATGCACAACTCTGAGATCTCCAAGCGCCTGGGTGCCGAGTGGAAGTTGCTGGCCGAGTCGGA
GAAACGACCATTCATCGATGAGGCCAAGCGCTTGAGGGCCCTGCACATGAAGGAGCACCCGGACTACAAG
TACCGGCCACGCCGCAAGCCCAAGAACCCACTGACCGCTGGACCCCAGGGTGGACTGCAGATGCAGGCCG
GCGGCATGGGTCAACAGAAGTTGGGAGCTGGACCGGGAGCTGGAGCCGGAGGCTACAATCCATTCCATCA
ACTACCGCCATACTTTGCACCCTCACACCATCTGGATCAGGGTTATCCAGTGCCGTACTTCGGTGGATTT
GACCCACTGGCTCTATCCAAATTGCATCAATCCCAGGCAGCGGCGGCGGCGGCGGTCAACAATCAGGGTC
AGCAGCAAGGACAAGCCCCGCCCCAATTGCCGCCCACCTCGCTGAGCAGCTTCTACTCGGGCATTTATTC
CGGAATCTCGGCACCTTCGCTGTACGCCGCACACTCCGCCAATGCCGCCGGACTCTACCCATCCTCGTCC
ACCTCCTCGCCGGGATCTTCGCCCGGAACCATCACGCCAAATGGTATGGATGGTTCCATGGACAGTGCCC
TGAGGCGACCGGTTCCGGTGCTCTAT
