>Addgene plasmid #39618 | KHBD00517 | addgene partial sequence | sequence record 51659 | M13Rev
AATAATGATTTTATTTTGACTGATAGTGACCTGTTCGTTGCAACAAATTGATAAGCAATGCTTTCTTATA
ATGCCAACTTTGTACAAGAAAGTTGGCAAATAGAGCACCGGAACCGGTCGCCTCAGGGCACTGTCCATGG
AACCATCCATACCATTTGGCGTGATGGTTCCGGGCGAAGATCCCGGCGAGGAGGTGGACGAGGATGGGTA
GAGTCCGGCGGCATTGGCGGAGTGTGCGGCGTACAGCGAAGGTGCCGAGATTCCGGAATAAATGCCCGAG
TAGAAGCTGCTCAGCGAGGTGGGCGGCAATTGGGGCGGGGCTTGTCCTTGCTGCTGACCCTGATTGTTGA
CCGCCGCCGCCGCCGCTGCCTGGGATTGATGCAATTTGGATAGAGCCAGTGGGTCAAATCCACCGAAGTA
CGGCACTGGATAACCCTGATCCAGATGGTGTGAGGGTGCAAAGTATGGCGGTAGTTGATGGAATGGATTG
TAGCCTCCGGCTCCAGCTCCCGGTCCAGCTCCCAACTTCTGTTGACCCATGCCGCCGGCCTGCATCTGCA
GTCCACCCTGGGGTCCAGCGGTCAGTGGGTTCTTGGGCTTGCGGCGTGGCCGGTACTTGTAGTCCGGGTG
CTCCTTCATGTGCAGGGCCCTCAAGCGCTTGGCCTCATCGATGAATGGTCGTTTCTCCGACTCGGCCAGC
AACTTCCACTCGGCACCCAGGCGCTTGGAGATCTCAGAGTTGTGCATCTTGGGGTTATCCTTGGCGATCT
GACGACGCTGCAGGCGGGACCAGACCATGAACGCGTTCATTGGACGCTTGATGTGACCCTCTTGTCCCGG
CGATGTGGCCAAACTGTGCATGCCGGCGGACTGGTGACCCGAACTGGAGTTGAGACCACTGCCATTGCTG
CCC
