[The description below was written by a language model from this plasmid's Addgene catalogue record.]
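Description:
KHBD00517 is a Gateway entry clone built in the pDONR221 backbone (Invitrogen), carrying the open reading frame of the Drosophila melanogaster gene Dichaete (D, CG5893, also known as Sox70D or SoxB2.1), a Sox-family transcription factor. The insert is about 1.1 kb in a backbone of roughly 2.5 kb once the Gateway selection cassette has been replaced. The plasmid is maintained in standard E. coli cloning strains such as DH5alpha as a high-copy plasmid under kanamycin selection. No feature table accompanies the record, so the exact positions of the recombination sites and other backbone elements are not documented here. In a pDONR221-derived entry clone, however, the insert is normally flanked by attL sites generated in the BP recombination reaction, and M13 forward and reverse primer sites outside these allow the insert to be sequenced.

The construct has no promoter driving the insert, which is expected for an entry clone: it is not an expression plasmid but a shuttle from which the ORF is moved by LR recombination into destination vectors that supply promoters and tags. The depositor notes that ORFs in this collection were cloned open-ended, without a stop codon, so the Dichaete coding sequence can be fused in frame to C-terminal tags or domains, and also to N-terminal ones provided the destination vector supplies a stop. The clone belongs to a Drosophila transcription factor ORF collection associated with work on automated protein-DNA interaction screening of fly regulatory elements. This suggests use as a source of the ORF for fusion constructs in such assays, although the specific destination vectors are not stated in the record.
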