Addgene plasmid #39618: KHBD00517
Depositing lab: Bart Deplancke. Depositing organization: Swiss Federal Institute of Technology (EPFL). Publication: Automated protein-DNA interaction screening of Drosophila regulatory elements. Korneel Hens, Jean-Daniel Feuz, Alina Isakova, Antonina Lagovitina, Andreas Massouras, Julien Bryois, Patrick Callaerts, Susan E. Celniker, Bart Deplancke. Nat Methods. 2011 Oct 30;8(12):1065-70. 10.1038/nmeth.1763 PubMed 22037703.
Backbone
  Vector backbone: pDONR221
  Backbone manufacturer: Invitrogen
  Backbone size w/o insert (bp): 2536
  Vector type: Gateway DONR vector
Growth in bacteria
  Bacterial resistance: Kanamycin, 50 μg/mL
  Growth temperature: 37°C
  Growth strain: DH5alpha
  Copy number: High Copy
Gene/Insert
  Gene/Insert name: CG5893 (alt names: FBgn0000411; D; Dichaete)
  Species: D. melanogaster (fly)
  Insert size (bp): 1146
  Entrez Gene: D (a.k.a. Dmel_CG5893, CG5893, DM10, DM23, DM33, DM36, DM63, Dmel\CG5893, SOX70, SOX70D, SOXB2.1, SOXDP, Sox B2-1, Sox70, Sox70D, Sry-rDM10, Sry-rDM23, Sry-rDM33, Sry-rDM36, Sry-rDM63, fish, l(3)LG9, loD)
  Promoter: none
  Cloning method: Gateway Cloning
  Sequencing primers: 5′ M13-F20; 3′ M13R
Terms and licenses: Academic/Nonprofit Terms; Industry Terms: Not Available to Industry
Depositor comments: Please note that the ORFs in this collection were cloned open-ended (without a stop codon).
How to cite: KHBD00517 was a gift from Bart Deplancke (Addgene plasmid # 39618 ; http://n2t.net/addgene:39618 ; RRID:Addgene_39618)
